>Addgene plasmid #43909 | pDL86 | addgene partial sequence | sequence record 89622 | M13pUC-Fwd 5'-CCCAGTCACGACGTTGTAAAACG-3'
CGACTCACTATAGGGCGAATTGGGTACCGGGCCCCCCCTCGAGGTCGACGGTATCGATTTGGAGGAGAGG
GTAGCTTCGGACATTGGTGTTGTGGTTCTGTGCTGCTGTGGCGTCTTGTGGTGTAGTATCCTTTGCTGTA
ATACGAACAACCGCCATATAACAACAAGACTCAACGTATGGTGGCCGCAATTTATATATGCAATCGAGTC
AGCCAGTCAGCCGCTAAGGGCAAGGGCACGCGACTACGGCGTCGGCGGCTAGCCGCCCGCTAACGGCAGG
GGACGCCAGGTCCTGCCGTTAACAGAGGGCAGAAATTGCCCGTGCGCACATTTGCGTGTGGTGCATGGGT
TCTATTCCTCATTGTAGCGCGGCTCGTACCACGCGCTTTTTTCTTCTCGTTTGTTTGTGTGTGTGCTTTT
TCTTTTTCCCGCCAGTGGGGTATTTATTTATCTAGTAGCAACAGGCAAGGATTGGAGAAGAAAACAAAGA
AAAAGAAACAGCAAGAGAACCCAGATCAAGAAACGCACGCTTTACATCACACACTAATACAGGAACAAAC
AAGACTTAATGGACGCACAACTGGAATGGGCAAGCAGCCTCGTCCCAAAGAGACAGCTTCAACAACAACA
ACAACAACAGGAGCAGCAACAGCAACAACAGGATTTCCACAAGGACCAGTTGATGACTGTGGGTATGCGA
ATCAGACAGCGGGTCGACCAGGGTTATGCATCGAGGACGCCGGGCACCTCGGACGCTTCACTACATCCGG
GTGTCATTAGAGATTACTCGAGCGTTATTGTTCCGCAATTTACAAGGTCGCCCTTGCCCACTGCTAACTC
GCTACCACCTATGCTGATAAACCAGAGAACAATGTCGACCGAGGCGTCCTCGCTCGAGAAATGGGACGTC
GCGGAACCTGCCGCGGAGCACGAAACAATGGTTAATGGATCCAAGAGAAGACTTTAATAGACTTGCACAA
TTTTTTTTAAC
