>Addgene plasmid #43909 | pDL86 | addgene partial sequence | sequence record 89624 | M13pUC-Rev 5'-AGCGGATAACAATTTCACACAGG-3'
CGCCAAGCGCGCAATTAACCCTCACTAAAGGGAACAAAAGCTGGAGCTCCACCGCGGTGGCGGCCGCTCT
AGAGCATAGCCTAAGGGAGAATTTTTATGGTTTGATTTGTGTGTATTTCTTTCTCTATTAGCTTTTTCTC
TGATTTGTTTGCTTATCTACCTGTACGTGTATGTTGTGTACTCAATAAATAGAGGTCTTTTTTTTTTTTT
CTCGATAGGTTTACCCGAAAGAAAAAACACCGAAATTAAGCACGTAAACCGGCGGAAAAGCAAGGAAAAA
CCCCCTGAAGCCAAAGCAACTGCGATAGTTTTTATTATTTGTTATATCCTCTATAAAAAATGGGCGAACA
AGAGAAAAGACTATATAAAGAATCTATAAAAGAGAAAGTAAAGTAGGAAAAAGAGAGAAAAAAAGAGAGA
GATAAAAAAAATTGTGCAAGTCTATTAAAGTCTTCTCTTGGATCCATTAACCATTGTTTCGTGCTCCGCG
GCAGGTTCCGCGACGTCCCATTTCTCGAGCGAGGACGCCTCGGTCGACATTGTTCTCTGGTTTATCAGCA
TAGGTGGTAGCGAGTTAGCAGTGGGCAAGGGCGACCTTGTAAATTGCGGAACAATAACGCTCGAGTAATC
TCTAATGACACCCGGATGTAGTGAAGCGTCCGAGGTGCCCGGCGTCCTCGATGCATAACCCTGGTCGACC
CGCTGTCTGATTCGCATACCCACAGTCATCAACTGGTCCTTGTGGAAATCCTGTTGTTGCTGTTGCTGCT
CCTGTTGTTGTTGTTGTTGTTGAAGCTGTCTCTTTGGGACGAGGCTGCTTGCCCATTCCAGTTGTGCGTC
CA
