[The description below was written by a language model from this plasmid's Addgene catalogue record.]
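Description:
pDL86 is a yeast expression plasmid built on the pRS416 backbone (about 4.9 kb without insert), a standard Saccharomyces cerevisiae–E. coli shuttle vector. From general knowledge of the pRS series, pRS416 is a low-copy centromeric vector carrying a CEN/ARS element for stable maintenance in yeast and the URA3 auxotrophic marker for selection in ura3 strains. These features are not itemised in the record itself. In bacteria the plasmid is selected with ampicillin. The bacterial copy number is listed as unknown.

The insert is DIF1 (systematic name YLR437C) from budding yeast, cloned by restriction digestion between ClaI and XbaI sites in the polylinker; whether those sites survive is not recorded. The record does not state which promoter drives DIF1. It also does not state whether the fragment includes native flanking regulatory sequence, and no epitope tags or fusion partners are listed. pRS416 has no yeast promoter of its own, so expression presumably depends on sequence carried within the insert, but this cannot be confirmed from the available fields.

The associated publication describes Dif1 as a DNA-damage-regulated facilitator of nuclear import for ribonucleotide reductase. The plasmid is therefore likely suited to expressing or complementing DIF1 in yeast when studying ribonucleotide reductase localisation and the DNA damage response. Repository quality-control sequencing found three differences from the reference protein: deletion of Q31 and the substitutions S60G and Q68H. The record does not say whether these changes are strain polymorphisms, deliberate mutations or cloning artefacts, so users should take them into account when interpreting results.
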