Addgene plasmid #43909: pDL86
Depositing lab: Stephen Elledge. Depositing organization: Harvard Medical School. Publication: Dif1 is a DNA-damage-regulated facilitator of nuclear import for ribonucleotide reductase. Lee YD, Wang J, Stubbe J, Elledge SJ. Mol Cell. 2008 Oct 10;32(1):70-80. doi: 10.1016/j.molcel.2008.08.018. PubMed 18851834.
Backbone
  Vector backbone: pRS416
  Backbone manufacturer: Stratagene
  Backbone size w/o insert (bp): 4898
  Vector type: Yeast Expression
Growth in bacteria
  Bacterial resistance: Ampicillin, 100 μg/mL
  Growth temperature: 37°C
  Growth strain: DH5alpha
  Copy number: Unknown
Gene/Insert
  Gene/Insert name: DIF1
  Species: S. cerevisiae (budding yeast)
  Entrez Gene: DIF1 (a.k.a. YLR437C)
  Cloning method: Restriction Enzyme; 5′ cloning site Cla1 (unknown if destroyed); 3′ cloning site Xba1 (unknown if destroyed)
  Sequencing primers: 5′ M13_forward20_primer
Terms and licenses: Academic/Nonprofit Terms; Industry Terms: Not Available to Industry
Depositor comments: The following mutations were found during the Addgene QC sequencing: Q31 deletion, S60G and Q68H.
How to cite: pDL86 was a gift from Stephen Elledge (Addgene plasmid # 43909 ; http://n2t.net/addgene:43909 ; RRID:Addgene_43909)
